Addgene plasmid #107615: pSLfa1180fa
Purpose: (Empty Backbone) Shuttle vector for easy cloning into Minos/3xP3 transgenesis vectors
Depositing lab: Michalis Averof & Ernst Wimmer. Depositing organization: Georg-August-Universitaet Goettingen. Publication: A versatile vector set for animal transgenesis. Horn C, Wimmer EA. Dev Genes Evol. 2000 Dec;210(12):630-7. PubMed 11151300.
Backbone
  Vector backbone: pSL1180
Growth in bacteria
  Bacterial resistance: Ampicillin, 100 μg/mL
  Growth temperature: 37°C
  Growth strain: DH5alpha
  Copy number: High Copy
Resource information
  A portion of this plasmid was derived from a plasmid made by: Received from Ernst Wimmer (shared with permission from E. Wimmer).
Terms and licenses: Academic/Nonprofit Terms; Industry Terms: Not Available to Industry
Depositor comments: Plasmid has an extensive polylinker (multiple cloning sites) flanked by two AscI and two FseI sites. It provides a convenient intermediate vector for cloning constructs into the transgenesis vectors described in Horn and Wimmer (2000), and into the Minos 3xP3 transgenesis vectors.
How to cite: pSLfa1180fa was a gift from Michalis Averof & Ernst Wimmer (Addgene plasmid # 107615 ; http://n2t.net/addgene:107615 ; RRID:Addgene_107615)
