[The description below was written by a language model from this plasmid's Addgene catalogue record and pLannotate feature annotations shown in this document.]
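Description:
pSLfa1180fa is a small (about 3.5 kb) empty E. coli cloning plasmid built on the pSL1180 backbone, designed as a shuttle or intermediate vector rather than as a transgenesis vector in its own right. It is maintained in standard bacterial cloning strains at high copy number through a ColE1/pUC-type origin of replication and is selected with ampicillin via the β-lactamase (AmpR) gene and its native promoter. The annotated sequence also shows an M13 phage origin, which in principle allows production of single-stranded DNA with helper phage, along with short remnants of the pBR322 bom region, rop and lacI that appear to be non-functional fragments carried over from ancestral vectors.

The functional core of the plasmid is an extensive polylinker, described by the depositors as flanked on each side by AscI and FseI sites, both rare eight-base cutters. The polylinker itself is not annotated as a feature, but the table places a CAP binding site, lac promoter and lac operator upstream of a lacZα fragment across the sequence origin, consistent with a multiple cloning site embedded in a lac region. The record does not state whether blue/white screening works. There is no insert, eukaryotic promoter, reporter or transposon element.

In use, a construct is assembled stepwise in the large polylinker and then excised as a single AscI or FseI fragment. That fragment is transferred into the matching sites of the animal transgenesis vectors from the associated vector set, or into Minos transposon vectors carrying the 3xP3-driven marker.
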