Features (pLannotate 1.2.2; 12 found; start..end, strand, type, name):
    343..497     +  CDS            lacZα (fragment): LacZα fragment of β-galactosidase; lacZ fragment
    503..554     -  misc_feature   bom (fragment): basis of mobility region from pBR322
    573..953     +  rep_origin     M13 ori (sequence partly withheld): M13 bacteriophage origin of replication; arrow indicates direction of (+) strand synthesis
   1029..1078    -  misc_feature   bom (fragment): basis of mobility region from pBR322
   1180..1215    -  CDS            rop (fragment): Rop protein, which maintains plasmids at low copy number; rop
   1310..1414    +  promoter       AmpR promoter: bla
   1415..2275    +  CDS            AmpR: β-lactamase; bla; confers resistance to ampicillin, carbenicillin, and related antibiotics
   2446..3034    +  rep_origin     ori: high-copy-number ColE1/pMB1/pBR322/pUC origin of replication
   3217..3309    +  CDS            lacI (fragment): lac repressor; lacI; The lac repressor binds to the lac operator to inhibit transcription in E. coli. This inhibition can be relieved by adding lactose or isopropyl-β-D-thiogalactopyranoside (IPTG).
   3322..3343    +  protein_bind   CAP binding site: CAP binding activates transcription in the presence of cAMP. E. coli catabolite activator protein
   3358..3388    +  promoter       lac promoter: promoter for the E. coli lac operon
   3396..3412    +  protein_bind   lac operator: The lac repressor binds to the lac operator to inhibit transcription in E. coli. This inhibition can be relieved by adding lactose or isopropyl-β-D-thiogalactopyranoside (IPTG). lac repressor encoded by lacI
>Addgene plasmid #107615 | pSLfa1180fa | addgene full sequence | sequence record 207463 | Addgene NGS Result
GAATTCGAATGGCCATGGGACGTCGACCTGAGGTAATTATAACCCGGGCCCTATATATGGATCCAATTGC
AATGATCATCATGACAGATCTGCGCGCGATCGATATCAGCGCTTTAAATTTGCGCATGCTAGCTATAGTT
CTAGAGGTACCGGTTGTTAACGTTAGCCGGCTACGTATACTCCGGAATATTAATAGGCCTAGGATGCATA
TGGCGGCCGCCTGCAGCTGGCGCCATCGATACGCGTACGTCGCGACCGCGGACATGTACAGAGCTCGAGA
AGTACTAGTGGCCACGTGGGCCGTGCACCTTAAGCTTGGCGCGCCTAGGCCGGCCAGCTTGGCACTGGCC
GTCGTTTTACAACGTCGTGACTGGGAAAACCCTGGCGTTACCCAACTTAATCGCCTTGCAGCACATCCCC
CTTTCGCCAGCTGGCGTAATAGCGAAGAGGCCCGCACCGATCGCCCTTCCCAACAGTTGCGCAGCCTGAA
TGGCGAATGGCGCCTGATGCGGTATTTTCTCCTTACGCATCTGTGCGGTATTTCACACCGCATA
[142 nt withheld, positions 555-696]
C
[141 nt withheld, positions 698-838]
CCTTTGACGTTGGAGTCCACGTTCTTT
[37 nt withheld, positions 866-902]
ACCCTATCTCGGGCTATTCTTTTGATTTATAAGGGATTTTGCCGATTTCGGCCTATTGGTTAAAAAATGA
GCTGATTTAACAAAAATTTAACGCGAATTTTAACAAAATATTAACGTTTACAATTTTATGGTGCACTCTC
AGTACAATCTGCTCTGATGCCGCATAGTTAAGCCAGCCCCGACACCCGCCAACACCCGCTGACGCGCCCT
GACGGGCTTGTCTGCTCCCGGCATCCGCTTACAGACAAGCTGTGACCGTCTCCGGGAGCTGCATGTGTCA
GAGGTTTTCACCGTCATCACCGAAACGCGCGAGACGAAAGGGCCTCGTGATACGCCTATTTTTATAGGTT
AATGTCATGATAATAATGGTTTCTTAGACGTCAGGTGGCACTTTTCGGGGAAATGTGCGCGGAACCCCTA
TTTGTTTATTTTTCTAAATACATTCAAATATGTATCCGCTCATGAGACAATAACCCTGATAAATGCTTCA
ATAATATTGAAAAAGGAAGAGTATGAGTATTCAACATTTCCGTGTCGCCCTTATTCCCTTTTTTGCGGCA
TTTTGCCTTCCTGTTTTTGCTCACCCAGAAACGCTGGTGAAAGTAAAAGATGCTGAAGATCAGTTGGGTG
CACGAGTGGGTTACATCGAACTGGATCTCAACAGCGGTAAGATCCTTGAGAGTTTTCGCCCCGAAGAACG
TTTTCCAATGATGAGCACTTTTAAAGTTCTGCTATGTGGCGCGGTATTATCCCGTATTGACGCCGGGCAA
GAGCAACTCGGTCGCCGCATACACTATTCTCAGAATGACTTGGTTGAGTACTCACCAGTCACAGAAAAGC
ATCTTACGGATGGCATGACAGTAAGAGAATTATGCAGTGCTGCCATAACCATGAGTGATAACACTGCGGC
CAACTTACTTCTGACAACGATCGGAGGACCGAAGGAGCTAACCGCTTTTTTGCACAACATGGGGGATCAT
GTAACTCGCCTTGATCGTTGGGAACCGGAGCTGAATGAAGCCATACCAAACGACGAGCGTGACACCACGA
TGCCTGTAGCAATGGCAACAACGTTGCGCAAACTATTAACTGGCGAACTACTTACTCTAGCTTCCCGGCA
ACAATTAATAGACTGGATGGAGGCGGATAAAGTTGCAGGACCACTTCTGCGCTCGGCCCTTCCGGCTGGC
TGGTTTATTGCTGATAAATCTGGAGCCGGTGAGCGTGGGTCTCGCGGTATCATTGCAGCACTGGGGCCAG
ATGGTAAGCCCTCCCGTATCGTAGTTATCTACACGACGGGGAGTCAGGCAACTATGGATGAACGAAATAG
ACAGATCGCTGAGATAGGTGCCTCACTGATTAAGCATTGGTAACTGTCAGACCAAGTTTACTCATATATA
CTTTAGATTGATTTAAAACTTCATTTTTAATTTAAAAGGATCTAGGTGAAGATCCTTTTTGATAATCTCA
TGACCAAAATCCCTTAACGTGAGTTTTCGTTCCACTGAGCGTCAGACCCCGTAGAAAAGATCAAAGGATC
TTCTTGAGATCCTTTTTTTCTGCGCGTAATCTGCTGCTTGCAAACAAAAAAACCACCGCTACCAGCGGTG
GTTTGTTTGCCGGATCAAGAGCTACCAACTCTTTTTCCGAAGGTAACTGGCTTCAGCAGAGCGCAGATAC
CAAATACTGTTCTTCTAGTGTAGCCGTAGTTAGGCCACCACTTCAAGAACTCTGTAGCACCGCCTACATA
CCTCGCTCTGCTAATCCTGTTACCAGTGGCTGCTGCCAGTGGCGATAAGTCGTGTCTTACCGGGTTGGAC
TCAAGACGATAGTTACCGGATAAGGCGCAGCGGTCGGGCTGAACGGGGGGTTCGTGCACACAGCCCAGCT
TGGAGCGAACGACCTACACCGAACTGAGATACCTACAGCGTGAGCTATGAGAAAGCGCCACGCTTCCCGA
AGGGAGAAAGGCGGACAGGTATCCGGTAAGCGGCAGGGTCGGAACAGGAGAGCGCACGAGGGAGCTTCCA
GGGGGAAACGCCTGGTATCTTTATAGTCCTGTCGGGTTTCGCCACCTCTGACTTGAGCGTCGATTTTTGT
GATGCTCGTCAGGGGGGCGGAGCCTATGGAAAAACGCCAGCAACGCGGCCTTTTTACGGTTCCTGGCCTT
TTGCTGGCCTTTTGCTCACATGTTCTTTCCTGCGTTATCCCCTGATTCTGTGGATAACCGTATTACCGCC
TTTGAGTGAGCTGATACCGCTCGCCGCAGCCGAACGACCGAGCGCAGCGAGTCAGTGAGCGAGGAAGCGG
AAGAGCGCCCAATACGCAAACCGCCTCTCCCCGCGCGTTGGCCGATTCATTAATGCAGCTGGCACGACAG
GTTTCCCGACTGGAAAGCGGGCAGTGAGCGCAACGCAATTAATGTGAGTTAGCTCACTCATTAGGCACCC
CAGGCTTTACACTTTATGCTTCCGGCTCGTATGTTGTGTGGAATTGTGAGCGGATAACAATTTCACACAG
GAAACAGCTATGACATGATTACGAATTGGCGCGCCTAGGCCGGCC
